Addgene plasmid #148081: pAc5.1B-lambdaN-HA-DmPAN3-E679LG683V-dsRNAres_Y
Purpose: Insect Expression of DmPAN3-E679LG683V-dsRNAres
Depositing lab: Elisa Izaurralde. Depositing organization: Max Planck Institute for Developmental Biology. Publication: An asymmetric PAN3 dimer recruits a single PAN2 exonuclease to mediate mRNA deadenylation and decay. Jonas S, Christie M, Peter D, Bhandari D, Loh B, Huntzinger E, Weichenrieder O, Izaurralde E. Nat Struct Mol Biol. 2014 Jul;21(7):599-608. doi: 10.1038/nsmb.2837. Epub 2014 Jun 1. PubMed 24880343.
Backbone
  Vector backbone: Unknown
  Vector type: Insect Expression
Growth in bacteria
  Bacterial resistance: Ampicillin, 100 μg/mL
  Growth temperature: 37°C
  Growth strain: DH5alpha
  Copy number: Low Copy
Gene/Insert
  Gene/Insert name: DmPAN3-E679LG683V-dsRNAres
  Species: D. melanogaster (fly)
  Entrez Gene: CG11486 (a.k.a. Dmel_CG11486, Dmel\CG11486, PAN3)
  Cloning method: Unknown
Terms and licenses: Academic/Nonprofit Terms; Industry Terms: Not Available to Industry
Depositor comments: ORF extracted from NCBI: LD14901. Plasmids from this collection were made available to the research community and donated after the lab closed. Please note that the sequence provided by the depositing laboratory may be theoretical/predicted or based on Sanger sequencing results. There may be discrepancies between sequencing results obtained by Addgene and the depositor sequence. If an Addgene verified sequence is not available, please contact before placing your order to request that our lab fully sequence the plasmid.
How to cite: pAc5.1B-lambdaN-HA-DmPAN3-E679LG683V-dsRNAres_Y was a gift from Elisa Izaurralde (Addgene plasmid # 148081 ; http://n2t.net/addgene:148081 ; RRID:Addgene_148081)
