[The description below was written by a language model from this plasmid's Addgene catalogue record and pLannotate feature annotations shown in this document.]
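Description:
pAc5.1B-lambdaN-HA-DmPAN3-E679LG683V-dsRNAres_Y is a 7,846 nt insect expression plasmid for producing a tagged, mutant form of Drosophila melanogaster PAN3 (CG11486) in fly cells. The catalogue lists the backbone as unknown, although the name and feature layout point to a pAc5.1B-type vector. In bacteria it is maintained through a ColE1/pUC-type origin and selected with ampicillin via the bla gene and its promoter. The annotation describes the origin as high copy, while the catalogue records the plasmid as low copy. Short fragments matching a tetracycline resistance gene and SV40 large T antigen are also annotated; these appear to be non-functional backbone remnants.

Expression is driven by the constitutive Drosophila actin 5C promoter and terminated by an SV40 polyadenylation signal. The reading frame begins with a short fragment of the bacteriophage lambda N protein, followed by an HA epitope (annotated as a fragment of a 3xHA tag) and then the PAN3 coding sequence. A V5 tag is annotated downstream, but the record does not show whether it is translated in frame with the insert. The lambda N peptide binds BoxB RNA hairpins and is commonly used to tether a fused protein to a reporter mRNA carrying such sites. PAN3 is the regulatory subunit of the PAN2-PAN3 deadenylase complex.

The insert carries the E679L and G683V substitutions. The "dsRNAres" label suggests a coding sequence altered to escape dsRNA-mediated knockdown, which would allow complementation after the endogenous gene is depleted. The specific effect of the mutations is not stated in the record, although the associated study concerns how a PAN3 dimer recruits PAN2 for mRNA deadenylation and decay.
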