Features (pLannotate 1.2.2; 11 found; start..end, strand, type, name):
     56..2568    +  promoter       Ac5 promoter: Drosophila melanogaster actin 5C promoter
   2588..2653    +  CDS            N (fragment): REGN_LAMBD - Experimental evidence at protein level: Swiss-Prot protein existence level 1. Plays a role as a transcriptional antitermination factor that allows the virus to initiate its lytic phase. Activates expression of the delayed viral early genes by modifying host RNA polymerase (RNAP) into a form that is resistant to termination signals. This antitermination function requires the host NusA protein which serves to stabilize the interaction between antitermination protein N and host RNA polymerase. From Escherichia phage lambda (Bacteriophage lambda).
   2678..2704    +  CDS            3xHA (fragment): three tandem HA epitope tags
   2723..5092    +  CDS            PAN3: PAN3_DROME - Experimental evidence at protein level: Swiss-Prot protein existence level 1. Regulatory subunit of the poly(A)-nuclease (PAN) deadenylation complex, one of two cytoplasmic mRNA deadenylases involved in general and miRNA-mediated mRNA turnover. PAN specifically shortens poly(A) tails of RNA and the activity is stimulated by poly(A)-binding protein (PABP). PAN deadenylation is followed by rapid degradation of the shortened mRNA tails by the CCR4-NOT complex. Deadenylated mRNAs are then degraded by two alternative mechanisms, namely exosome-mediated 3'-5' exonucleolytic degradation,
   5131..5172    +  CDS            V5 tag: epitope tag from simian virus 5
   5272..5406    -  polyA_signal   SV40 poly(A) signal: SV40 polyadenylation signal
   5429..5513    -  CDS            large T antigen (fragment): large T antigen from SV40 (simian virus 40)
   5514..5984    +  CDS            TcR (fragment): tetracycline efflux protein; tet; confers resistance to tetracycline
   6028..6616    -  rep_origin     ori: high-copy-number ColE1/pMB1/pBR322/pUC origin of replication
   6787..7647    -  CDS            AmpR: β-lactamase; bla; confers resistance to ampicillin, carbenicillin, and related antibiotics
   7648..7752    -  promoter       AmpR promoter: bla
>Addgene plasmid #148081 | pAc5.1B-lambdaN-HA-DmPAN3-E679LG683V-dsRNAres_Y | depositor full sequence | sequence record 290528 | Full Sequence
CTTCAAGGAATTAATTCTATATTCTAAAAACACAAATGATACTTCTAAAAAAAATCATGAATGGCATCAA
CTCTGAATCAAATCTTTGCAGATGCACCTACTTCTCATTTCCACTGTCACATCATTTTTCCAGATCTCGC
TGCCTGTTATGTGGCCCACAAACCAAGACACGTTTTATGGCCATTAAAGCTGGCTGATCGTCGCCAAACA
CCAAATACATATCAATATGTACATTCGAGAAAGAAGCGATCAAAGAAGCGTCTTCGGGCGAGTAGGAGAA
TGCGGAGGAGAAGGAGAACGAGCTGATCTAGTATCTCTCCACAATCCAATGCCAACTGACCAACTGGCCA
TATTCGGAGCAATTTGAAGCCAATTTCCATCGCCTGGCGATCGCTCCATTCTTGGCTATATGTTTTTCAC
CGTTCCCGGGGCCATTTTCAAAGACTCGTCGGTAAGATAAGATTGTGTCACTCGCTGTCTCTCTTCATTT
GTCGAAGAATGCTGAGGAATTTCGCGATGACGTCGGCGAGTATTTTGAAGAATGAGAATAATTTGTATTT
ATACGAAAATCAGTTAGTGGAATTTTCTACAAAAACATGTTATCTATAGATAATTTTGTTGCAAAATATG
TTGACTATGACAAAGATTGTATGTATATACCTTTAATGTATTCTCATTTTCTTATGTATTTATAATGGCA
ATGATGATACTGATGATATTTTAAGATGATGCCAGACCACAGGCTGATTTCTGCGTCTTTTGCCGAACGC
AGTGCATGTGCGGTTGTTGTTTTTTGGAATAGTTTCAATTTTCGGACTGTCCGCTTTGATTTCAGTTTCT
TGGCTTATTCAAAAAGCAAAGTAAAGCCAAAAAAGCGAGATGGCAATACCAAATGCGGCAAAACGGTAGT
GGAAGGAAAGGGGTGCGGGGCAGCGGAAGGAAGGGTGGGGCGGGGCGTGGCGGGGTCTGTGGCTGGGCGC
GACGTCACCGACGTTGGAGCCACTCCTTTGACCATGTGTGCGTGTGTGTATTATTCGTGTCTCGCCACTC
GCCGGTTGTTTTTTTCTTTTTATCTCGCTCTCTCTAGCGCCATCTCGTACGCATGCTCAACGCACCGCAT
GTTGCCGTGTCCTTTATGCGTCATTTTGGCTCGAAATAGGCAATTATTTAAACAAAGATTAGTCAACGAA
AACGCTAAAATAAATAAGTCTACAATATGGTTACTTATTGCCATGTGTGTGCAGCCAACGATAGCAACAA
AAGCAACAACACAGTGGCTTTCCCTCTTTCACTTTTTGTTTGCAAGCGCGTGCGAGCAAGACGGCACGAC
CGGCAAACGCAATTACGCTGACAAAGAGCAGACGAAGTTTTGGCCGAAAAACATCAAGGCGCCTGATACG
AATGCATTTGCAATAACAATTGCGATATTTAATATTGTTTATGAAGCTGTTTGACTTCAAAACACACAAA
AAAAAAAATAAAACAAATTATTTGAAAGAGAATTAGGAATCGGACAGCTTATCGTTACGGGCTAACAGCA
CACCGAGACGAAATAGCTTACCTGACGTCACAGCCTCTGGAAGAACTGCCGCCAAGCAGAGAGAGAGAGA
AAAAGAGGGAGAGCAGCTTAGACCGCATGTGCTTGTGTGTGAGGCGTCTCTCTCTTCGTCTCCTGTTTGC
GCAAACGCATAGACTGCACTGAGAAAATCGATTACCTATTTTTTATGAATGAATATTTGCACTATTACTA
TTCAAAACTATTAAGATAGCAATCACATTCAATAGCCAAATACTATACCACCTGAGCGATGCAACGAAAT
GATCAATTTGAGCAAAAATGCTGCATATTTAGGACGGCATCATTATAGAAATGCTTCTTGCTGTGTACTT
TTCTCTCGTCTGGCAGCTGTTTCGCCGTTATTGTTAAAACCGGCTTAAGTTAGGTGTGTTTTCTACGACT
AGTGATGCCCCTACTAGAAGATGTGTGTTGCACAAATGTCCCTGAATAACCAATTTGAAGTGCAGATAGC
AGTAAACGTAAGCTAATATGAATATTATTTAACTGTAATGTTTTAATATCGCTGGACATTACTAATAAAC
CCACTATAAACACATGTACATATGTATGTTTTGGCATACAATGAGTAGTTGGGGAAAAAATGTGTAAAAG
CACCGTGACCATCACAGCATAAAGATAACCAGCTGAAGTATCGAATATGAGTAACCCCCAAATTGAATCA
CATGCCGCAACTGATAGGACCCATGGAAGTACACTCTTCATGGCGATATACAAGACACACACAAGCACGA
ACACCCAGTTGCGGAGGAAATTCTCCGTAAATGAAAACCCAATCGGCGAACAATTCATACCCATATATGG
TAAAAGTTTTGAACGCGACTTGAGAGCGGAGAGCATTGCGGCTGATAAGGTTTTAGCGCTAAGCGGGCTT
TATAAAACGGGCTGCGGGACCAGTTTTCATATCACTACCGTTTGAGTTCTTGTGCTGTGTGGATACTCCT
CCCGACACAAAGCCGCTCCATCAGCCAGCAGTCGTCTAATCCAGAGACCCCGGATCGGGGTACCAACATG
GACGCACAAACACGACGACGTGAGCGTCGCGCTGAGAAACAAGCTCAATGGAAAGCTGCAAACGGTGGAT
CTCCTCCACATATGGCTTACCCATACGATGTTCCAGATTACGCTCCTCCAAGCTTGAATTCTATGTGTTC
CACATACGGCCTGCTTTCATTCGAATTCTCGGACACCGCCGCCATGGACCCGATCTTTTTTTCCCCGACC
AACGGCATTCCCAGTGAATCGAAGCTGGCTACATACATGAACCGCCAAAACGTGGCTACGCCCTCCGGAT
ACGGTTTGAACAATGGATTTAGTCTTCTCAACCTGGACTCCCCGCTCAACAAGAAAAGCCAAGTGACCCC
CCAATCCCCGGAATTTATCCCCACCCGTCTCGGATCCACCCCGAATTTTTACGCCCCGTACCATAATGCC
CCGATGCAGCTATCGAACGGACTGAACGGAGTGAACGGTCTAACGGCTGCTGCTGCTGCGGCCGCCGCCG
CTGCTGCTGCTGCTGCTGCTGCCGTCCCGAGCAGCACCAGTTCCGCCAGCAGCGCTTCCGTCACGATTTC
CAAGACCGCTAATGGCGGAGCTAGCATGCTGGCTTTGCAGAAAACGGCTAGCATTGCTTCAGTTACGATT
GCCCAGCAACAACCGCAACACCCGCAAAAGCAACAGCAACACCCCCCCTCCGTCGGAGGCGGCGCCGTCA
GCGCTGCTAGCGCTCCGATCGCTATCTCGGGAGCCCCGCCCAACCCGGCTGCGGCCCCCTTTGTGTCCTC
CATGAGCGCCCAAACCCCCTTGAAAGGACGAGGAGCTATGATGCGTCAAGAGTCGCCGACCGCTGCTATG
ATCTCCGGAGCCGGTCCGGGCGAAAAATCGCCACCGCACGGGATGACGCCGCACGGAGCATCGCCCATAC
CATCAGCGCTGCCCACCAGCGTGCACCAGGAGAACGTAGGCGGCACCATATACTTCTATCCGACTGCCAA
CGCACAGAACAGCCAGCCCGTCGTCAATTCCATGGTGGTGGATGGAACGCATCCGGCTCTCCATGGCGTG
AGTGCTGTGGCGCCGATGAGTGCGGGCGTTCCGGCGGCCATGATGTACACGGGGCATGTGTATCCGGGAC
CGTCCTCCAACGTGGTCACCATGCAGCCAAAGACGCTGCTGGAGTCGGCCTTCTTTATGCCCGACGAGAT
GCGCGCCGAAGTCCTCGCCCGCAACGAGATCTCTAACCTGATCATGGACGCAGCGGAGGCTGCGCAGCAC
GCTCTACCGCTGGAGGTGGAGAACTACCATGCCCTGTATCCACTGGAACCGCCGGCGCAGCCGTTGCACG
CCAAGCTCACGTTCCCCGCCACCACTTATAGGGCCACGCACAACACGACGGGCTACAAGTACTGCCTGCG
AAGAATACATGGTTTCCGCCTGCAGTCGACCAAGTGCATGACGCTGGTGGAGATGTGGAAGAAGCTGCAG
CACACGAATGTGGTACAACTGCGTGAGGTGTTCACGACGAAAGCATTTGGTGATAACTCTTTAGTATTAG
TGTACGACTATCATCCCGGCTCACAAACATTACTGGCCAAATACTTCACTCCGGCGCCAGAGACCAACGG
GTACACTGATCCATTCCAAGGCGAGGCCCGCCCCTTCAGTCATAAGAGTAACATGCAGCGAACGAGCAAT
GGACCGCTGCTACCGGAGGCCACCATCTGGTCGATCATCATGCAGCTGACCGCCGGCTTAAAAGCCATCC
ACCATGCCGGTCTTGCCTGCAAGGTTCTGGATCCCACAAAGATTATAGTGACGGGCAAGCGTGTACGGTT
TAGCTCATGCTGCATTTCGGATATAACGCAATTCGATCCGAATGCATCCAATCCCTTGGCGCTGGTTAAT
ATGCATCAGCAGGACGATCTGACCGCTTTGGGTCGCTTAGTATTAGCTTTGGCCTGCCGCTGTCTTCAAT
CCGTGCAACGCGACAATGTCCAGTCCAGCATCGATATGGTCACGCGAAACTACTCCACCGATCTGCGAAA
CTTTATTGTTTACCTCTTCACCACCAATAATCGTCGCTCCGTGACCGACCTGATGCCGATGATTGGTGCC
CGCTTCTATACGCAACTGGATGCACTGCAGAGCAAAATTGATATGCAGGAGGACGAGTTGGCCAAGTTGA
TGGAGAACGTGCGGTTATATCGCATTTTGGTCAAACTTAATAGCATCAACGAGCGACCCGACTTTAATCT
GGACTGCACTTGGTCTGAGACTGGTGATAGATACATGTTGAAATTATTCCGTGATTATTTGTTCCATTCC
GTCACTGAGGATGGCCGGCCCTGGCTAGATCACGCACACATTGTACAATGCCTCAACAAGCTGGATGCTG
GCTCCATAGAGCGCGTGCAACTGATGTCCCGCGACGAGCAATCGGTACTCATCGTCTCCTATGCTGAACT
CAAGAATTGTCTGGAGAACGCCTTCTCCGAACTGATGTCAAGTGCGGCCAACTGAGCGGCCGCTCGAGTC
TAGAGGGCCCGCGGTTCGAAGGTAAGCCTATCCCTAACCCTCTCCTCGGTCTCGATTCTACGCGTACCGG
TCATCATCACCATCACCATTGAGTTTAAACCCGCTGATCAGCCTCGACTGTGCCTTCTAAGGCCTGAGCT
CGCTGATCAGCCTCGATCGAGGATCCAGACATGATAAGATACATTGATGAGTTTGGACAAACCACAACTA
GAATGCAGTGAAAAAAATGCTTTATTTGTGAAATTTGTGATGCTATTGCTTTATTTGTAACCATTATAAG
CTGCAATAAACAAGTTAACAACAACAATTGCATTCATTTTATGTTTCAGGTTCAGGGGGAGGTGTGGGAG
GTTTTTTAAAGCAAGTAAAACCTCTACAAATGTGGTATGGCTGATTATGATCAGTCGACCGATGCCCTTG
AGAGCCTTCAACCCAGTCAGCTCCTTCCGGTGGGCGCGGGGCATGACTATCGTCGCCGCACTTATGACTG
TCTTCTTTATCATGCAACTCGTAGGACAGGTGCCGGCAGCGCTCTGGGTCATTTTCGGCGAGGACCGCTT
TCGCTGGAGCGCGACGATGATCGGCCTGTCGCTTGCGGTATTCGGAATCTTGCACGCCCTCGCTCAAGCC
TTCGTCACTGGTCCCGCCACCAAACGTTTCGGCGAGAAGCAGGCCATTATCGCCGGCATGGCGGCCGACG
CGCTGGGCTACGTCTTGCTGGCGTTCGCGACGCGAGGCTGGATGGCCTTCCCCATTATGATTCTTCTCGC
TTCCGGCGGCATCGGGATGCCCGCGTTGCAGGCCATGCTGTCCAGGCAGGTAGATGACGACCATCAGGGA
CAGCTTCAAGGATCGCTCGCGGCTCTTACCAGCCAGCAAAAGGCCAGGAACCGTAAAAAGGCCGCGTTGC
TGGCGTTTTTCCATAGGCTCCGCCCCCCTGACGAGCATCACAAAAATCGACGCTCAAGTCAGAGGTGGCG
AAACCCGACAGGACTATAAAGATACCAGGCGTTTCCCCCTGGAAGCTCCCTCGTGCGCTCTCCTGTTCCG
ACCCTGCCGCTTACCGGATACCTGTCCGCCTTTCTCCCTTCGGGAAGCGTGGCGCTTTCTCAATGCTCAC
GCTGTAGGTATCTCAGTTCGGTGTAGGTCGTTCGCTCCAAGCTGGGCTGTGTGCACGAACCCCCCGTTCA
GCCCGACCGCTGCGCCTTATCCGGTAACTATCGTCTTGAGTCCAACCCGGTAAGACACGACTTATCGCCA
CTGGCAGCAGCCACTGGTAACAGGATTAGCAGAGCGAGGTATGTAGGCGGTGCTACAGAGTTCTTGAAGT
GGTGGCCTAACTACGGCTACACTAGAAGGACAGTATTTGGTATCTGCGCTCTGCTGAAGCCAGTTACCTT
CGGAAAAAGAGTTGGTAGCTCTTGATCCGGCAAACAAACCACCGCTGGTAGCGGTGGTTTTTTTGTTTGC
AAGCAGCAGATTACGCGCAGAAAAAAAGGATCTCAAGAAGATCCTTTGATCTTTTCTACGGGGTCTGACG
CTCAGTGGAACGAAAACTCACGTTAAGGGATTTTGGTCATGAGATTATCAAAAAGGATCTTCACCTAGAT
CCTTTTAAATTAAAAATGAAGTTTTAAATCAATCTAAAGTATATATGAGTAAACTTGGTCTGACAGTTAC
CAATGCTTAATCAGTGAGGCACCTATCTCAGCGATCTGTCTATTTCGTTCATCCATAGTTGCCTGACTCC
CCGTCGTGTAGATAACTACGATACGGGAGGGCTTACCATCTGGCCCCAGTGCTGCAATGATACCGCGAGA
CCCACGCTCACCGGCTCCAGATTTATCAGCAATAAACCAGCCAGCCGGAAGGGCCGAGCGCAGAAGTGGT
CCTGCAACTTTATCCGCCTCCATCCAGTCTATTAATTGTTGCCGGGAAGCTAGAGTAAGTAGTTCGCCAG
TTAATAGTTTGCGCAACGTTGTTGCCATTGCTGCAGGCATCGTGGTGTCACGCTCGTCGTTTGGTATGGC
TTCATTCAGCTCCGGTTCCCAACGATCAAGGCGAGTTACATGATCCCCCATGTTGTGCAAAAAAGCGGTT
AGCTCCTTCGGTCCTCCGATCGTTGTCAGAAGTAAGTTGGCCGCAGTGTTATCACTCATGGTTATGGCAG
CACTGCATAATTCTCTTACTGTCATGCCATCCGTAAGATGCTTTTCTGTGACTGGTGAGTACTCAACCAA
GTCATTCTGAGAATAGTGTATGCGGCGACCGAGTTGCTCTTGCCCGGCGTCAACACGGGATAATACCGCG
CCACATAGCAGAACTTTAAAAGTGCTCATCATTGGAAAACGTTCTTCGGGGCGAAAACTCTCAAGGATCT
TACCGCTGTTGAGATCCAGTTCGATGTAACCCACTCGTGCACCCAACTGATCTTCAGCATCTTTTACTTT
CACCAGCGTTTCTGGGTGAGCAAAAACAGGAAGGCAAAATGCCGCAAAAAAGGGAATAAGGGCGACACGG
AAATGTTGAATACTCATACTCTTCCTTTTTCAATATTATTGAAGCATTTATCAGGGTTATTGTCTCATGA
GCGGATACATATTTGAATGTATTTAGAAAAATAAACAAATAGGGGTTCCGCGCACATTTCCCCGAAAAGT
GCCACCTGACGTCTAAGAAACCATTATTATCATGACATTAACCTATAAAAATAGGCGTATCACGAGGCCC
TTTCGT
